>Addgene plasmid #149352 | pCAG-BFP-pA_U6-BbsI (pE058) | depositor full sequence | sequence record 291977 | pCAG-BFP-pA_U6-BbsI (pE058) sequence 5916 bps
CGACATTGATTATTGACTAGTTATTAATAGTAATCAATTACGGGGTCATTAGTTCATAGCCCATATATGG
AGTTCCGCGTTACATAACTTACGGTAAATGGCCCGCCTGGCTGACCGCCCAACGACCCCCGCCCATTGAC
GTCAATAATGACGTATGTTCCCATAGTAACGCCAATAGGGACTTTCCATTGACGTCAATGGGTGGAGTAT
TTACGGTAAACTGCCCACTTGGCAGTACATCAAGTGTATCATATGCCAAGTACGCCCCCTATTGACGTCA
ATGACGGTAAATGGCCCGCCTGGCATTATGCCCAGTACATGACCTTATGGGACTTTCCTACTTGGCAGTA
CATCTACGTATTAGTCATCGCTATTACCATGGTCGAGGTGAGCCCCACGTTCTGCTTCACTCTCCCCATC
TCCCCCCCCTCCCCACCCCCAATTTTGTATTTATTTATTTTTTAATTATTTTGTGCAGCGATGGGGGCGG
GGGGGGGGGGGGGGCGCGCGCCAGGCGGGGCGGGGCGGGGCGAGGGGCGGGGCGGGGCGAGGCGGAGAGG
TGCGGCGGCAGCCAATCAGAGCGGCGCGCTCCGAAAGTTTCCTTTTATGGCGAGGCGGCGGCGGCGGCGG
CCCTATAAAAAGCGAAGCGCGCGGCGGGCGGGAGTCGCTGCGTCGCGCCTTCGCCCCGTGCCCCGCTCCG
CCGCCGCCTCGCGCCGCCCGCCCCGGCTCTGACTGACCGCGTTACTCCCACAGGTGAGCGGGCGGGACGG
CCCTTCTCCTCCGGGCTGTAATTAGCGCTTGGTTTAATGACGGCTCGTTTCTTTTCTGTGGCTGCGTGAA
AGCCTTAAAGGGCTCCGGGAGGGCCCTTTGTGCGGGGGGGAGCGGCTCGGGGGGTGCGTGCGTGTGTGTG
TGCGTGGGGAGCGCCGCGTGCGGCCCGCGCTGCCCGGCGGCTGTGAGCGCTGCGGGCGCGGCGCGGGGCT
TTGTGCGCTCCGCGTGTGCGCGAGGGGAGCGCGGCCGGGGGCGGTGCCCCGCGGTGCGGGGGGGCTGCGA
GGGGAACAAAGGCTGCGTGCGGGGTGTGTGCGTGGGGGGGTGAGCAGGGGGTGTGGGCGCGGCGGTCGGG
CTGTAACCCCCCCCTGCACCCCCCTCCCCGAGTTGCTGAGCACGGCCCGGCTTCGGGTGCGGGGCTCCGT
GCGGGGCGTGGCGCGGGGCTCGCCGTGCCGGGCGGGGGGTGGCGGCAGGTGGGGGTGCCGGGCGGGGCGG
GGCCGCCTCGGGCCGGGGAGGGCTCGGGGGAGGGGCGCGGCGGCCCCGGAGCGCCGGCGGCTGTCGAGGC
GCGGCGAGCCGCAGCCATTGCCTTTTATGGTAATCGTGCGAGAGGGCGCAGGGACTTCCTTTGTCCCAAA
TCTGGCGGAGCCGAAATCTGGGAGGCGCCGCCGCACCCCCTCTAGCGGGCGCGGGCGAAGCGGTGCGGCG
CCGGCAGGAAGGAAATGGGCGGGGAGGGCCTTCGTGCGTCGCCGCGCCGCCGTCCCCTTCTCCATCTCCA
GCCTCGGGGCTGCCGCAGGGGGACGGCTGCCTTCGGGGGGGACGGGGCAGGGCGGGGTTCGGCTTCTGGC
GTGTGACCGGCGGCTCTAGAGCCTCTGCTAACCATGTTCATGCCTTCTTCTTTTTCCTACAGATCCTTAA
TTAAGAGTGCGATCGCGCCACCATGGTGAGCAAGGGCGAGGAGCTGTTCACCGGGGTGGTGCCCATCCTG
GTCGAGCTGGACGGCGACGTAAACGGCCACAAGTTCAGCGTGAGGGGCGAGGGCGAGGGCGATGCCACCA
ACGGCAAGCTGACCCTGAAGTTCATCTGCACCACCGGCAAGCTGCCCGTGCCCTGGCCCACCCTCGTGAC
CACCCTGAGCCACGGCGTGCAGTGCTTCGCCCGCTACCCCGACCACATGAAGCAGCACGACTTCTTCAAG
TCCGCCATGCCCGAAGGCTACGTCCAGGAGCGCACCATCTTCTTCAAGGACGACGGCACCTACAAGACCC
GCGCCGAGGTGAAGTTCGAGGGCGACACCCTGGTGAACCGCATCGAGCTGAAGGGCGTCGACTTCAAGGA
GGACGGCAACATCCTGGGGCACAAGCTGGAGTACAACTTCAACAGCCACAACATCTATATCATGGCCGTC
AAGCAGAAGAACGGCATCAAGGTGAACTTCAAGATCCGCCACAACGTGGAGGACGGCAGCGTGCAGCTCG
CCGACCACTACCAGCAGAACACCCCCATCGGCGACGGCCCCGTGCTGCTGCCCGACAGCCACTACCTGAG
CACCCAGTCCGTGCTGAGCAAAGACCCCAACGAGAAGCGCGATCACATGGTCCTGCTGGAGTTCCGCACC
GCCGCCGGGATCACTCTCGGCATGGACGAGCTGTACAAGTGAGACGCGTAAATGATTGCAGATCCACTAG
TTCTAGAGCTCGCTGATCAGCCTCGACTGTGCCTTCTAGTTGCCAGCCATCTGTTGTTTGCCCCTCCCCC
GTGCCTTCCTTGACCCTGGAAGGTGCCACTCCCACTGTCCTTTCCTAATAAAATGAGGAAATTGCATCGC
ATTGTCTGAGTAGGTGTCATTCTATTCTGGGGGGTGGGGTGGGGCAGGACAGCAAGGGGGAGGATTGGGA
AGAGAATAGCAGGCATGCTGGGGATGCGGTGGGCTCTATGGCTTCTGAGGCGGAAAGAACCAGCTGGGCT
CGAGGCTAGAGCGGCCGCCACTGGCCGTCGTTTTACAACGTCGTGACTGGGAAAACCCTGGCGTTACCCA
ACTTAATCGCCTTGCAGCACATCCCCCTTTCGCCAGCTGGCGTAATAGCGAAGAGGCCCGCACCGATCGC
CCTTCCCAACAGTTGCGCAGCCTGAATGGCGAATGGAAATTGTAAGCGTTAATATTTTGTTAAAATTCGC
GTTAAATTTTTGTTAAATCAGCTCATTTTTTAACCAATAGGCCGAAATCGGCAAAATCCCTTATAAATCA
AAAGAATAGACCGAGATAGGGT
[37 nt withheld, positions 3033-3069]
AAAGAACGTGGACTCCAACGTCAAAGG
[49 nt withheld, positions 3097-3145]
T
[91 nt withheld, positions 3147-3237]
G
[124 nt withheld, positions 3239-3362]
CAGGTGGCACTTTTCGGGGAAATGTGCGCGGAACCCCTATTTGTTTATTTTTCTAAATACATTCAAATAT
GTATCCGCTCATGAGACAATAACCCTGATAAATGCTTCAATAATATTGAAAAAGGAAGAGTATGAGTATT
CAACATTTCCGTGTCGCCCTTATTCCCTTTTTTGCGGCATTTTGCCTTCCTGTTTTTGCTCACCCAGAAA
CGCTGGTGAAAGTAAAAGATGCTGAAGATCAGTTGGGTGCACGAGTGGGTTACATCGAACTGGATCTCAA
CAGCGGTAAGATCCTTGAGAGTTTTCGCCCCGAAGAACGTTTTCCAATGATGAGCACTTTTAAAGTTCTG
CTATGTGGCGCGGTATTATCCCGTATTGACGCCGGGCAAGAGCAACTCGGTCGCCGCATACACTATTCTC
AGAATGACTTGGTTGAGTACTCACCAGTCACAGAAAAGCATCTTACGGATGGCATGACAGTAAGAGAATT
ATGCAGTGCTGCCATAACCATGAGTGATAACACTGCGGCCAACTTACTTCTGACAACGATCGGAGGACCG
AAGGAGCTAACCGCTTTTTTGCACAACATGGGGGATCATGTAACTCGCCTTGATCGTTGGGAACCGGAGC
TGAATGAAGCCATACCAAACGACGAGCGTGACACCACGATGCCTGTAGCAATGGCAACAACGTTGCGCAA
ACTATTAACTGGCGAACTACTTACTCTAGCTTCCCGGCAACAATTAATAGACTGGATGGAGGCGGATAAA
GTTGCAGGACCACTTCTGCGCTCGGCCCTTCCGGCTGGCTGGTTTATTGCTGATAAATCTGGAGCCGGTG
AGCGTGGGTCTCGCGGTATCATTGCAGCACTGGGGCCAGATGGTAAGCCCTCCCGTATCGTAGTTATCTA
CACGACGGGGAGTCAGGCAACTATGGATGAACGAAATAGACAGATCGCTGAGATAGGTGCCTCACTGATT
AAGCATTGGTAACTGTCAGACCAAGTTTACTCATATATACTTTAGATTGATTTAAAACTTCATTTTTAAT
TTAAAAGGATCTAGGTGAAGATCCTTTTTGATAATCTCATGACCAAAATCCCTTAACGTGAGTTTTCGTT
CCACTGAGCGTCAGACCCCGTAGAAAAGATCAAAGGATCTTCTTGAGATCCTTTTTTTCTGCGCGTAATC
TGCTGCTTGCAAACAAAAAAACCACCGCTACCAGCGGTGGTTTGTTTGCCGGATCAAGAGCTACCAACTC
TTTTTCCGAAGGTAACTGGCTTCAGCAGAGCGCAGATACCAAATACTGTCCTTCTAGTGTAGCCGTAGTT
AGGCCACCACTTCAAGAACTCTGTAGCACCGCCTACATACCTCGCTCTGCTAATCCTGTTACCAGTGGCT
GCTGCCAGTGGCGATAAGTCGTGTCTTACCGGGTTGGACTCAAGACGATAGTTACCGGATAAGGCGCAGC
GGTCGGGCTGAACGGGGGGTTCGTGCACACAGCCCAGCTTGGAGCGAACGACCTACACCGAACTGAGATA
CCTACAGCGTGAGCTATGAGAAAGCGCCACGCTTCCCGAAGGGAGAAAGGCGGACAGGTATCCGGTAAGC
GGCAGGGTCGGAACAGGAGAGCGCACGAGGGAGCTTCCAGGGGGAAACGCCTGGTATCTTTATAGTCCTG
TCGGGTTTCGCCACCTCTGACTTGAGCGTCGATTTTTGTGATGCTCGTCAGGGGGGCGGAGCCTATGGAA
AAACGCCAGCAACGCGGCCTTTTTACGGTTCCTGGCCTTTTGCTGGCCTTTTGCTCACATGTTCTTTCCT
GCGTTATCCCCTGATTCTGTGGATAACCGTATTACCGCCTTTGAGTGAGCTGATACCGCTCGCCGCAGCC
GAACGACCGAGCGCAGCGAGTCAGTGAGCGAGGAAGCGGAAGAGCGCCCAATACGCAAACCGCCTCTCCC
CGCGCGTTGGCCGATTCATTAATGCAGCTGGCACGACAGGTTTCCCGACTGGAAAGCGGGCAGTGAGCGC
AACGCAATTAATGTGAGTTAGCTCACTCATTAGGCACCCCAGGCTTTACACTTTATGCTTCCGGCTCGTA
TGTTGTGTGGAATTGTGAGCGGATAACAATTTCACACAGGAAACAGCTATGACCATGAGGCGCGCCCCCC
CCTTCACCGAGGGCCTATTTCCCATGATTCCTTCATATTTGCATATACGATACAAGGCTGTTAGAGAGAT
AATTGGAATTAATTTGACTGTAAACACAAAGATATTAGTACAAAATACGTGACGTAGAAAGTAATAATTT
CTTGGGTAGTTTGCAGTTTTAAAATTATGTTTTAAAATGGACTATCATATGCTTACCGTAACTTGAAAGT
ATTTCGATTTCTTGGCTTTATATATCTTGTGGAAAGGACGAAACACCGGGTCTTCGAGAAGACCTGTTTT
AGAGCTAGAAATAGCAAGTTAAAATAAGGCTAGTCCGTTATCAACTTGAAAAAGTGGCACCGAGTCGGTG
CTTTTTTTGATCCAAGGGTGGGGCGCGCCGGATT
Features (pLannotate 1.2.2; 18 found; start..end, strand, type, name):
      2..381     +  enhancer       CMV enhancer: human cytomegalovirus immediate early enhancer
    383..660     +  promoter       chicken β-actin promoter: No description available
    661..1672    +  intron         chimeric intron: chimera between introns from chicken β-actin and rabbit β-globin
   1703..2419    +  CDS            EBFP2: EBFP2 is a basic (constitutively fluorescent) blue fluorescent protein published in 2007, derived from Aequorea victoria. It is reported to be a rapidly-maturing monomer with moderate acid sensitivity.
   2441..2459    -  misc_feature   MCS (fragment): pBluescript multiple cloning site
   2477..2588    +  polyA_signal   bGH poly(A) signal: bovine growth hormone polyadenylation signal
   2705..2726    +  promoter       SV40 promoter (fragment): SV40 enhancer and early promoter
   2749..2903    +  CDS            lacZα (fragment): LacZα fragment of β-galactosidase; lacZ fragment
   2934..3362    -  rep_origin     f1 ori (sequence partly withheld): f1 bacteriophage origin of replication; arrow indicates direction of (+) strand synthesis
   3389..3493    +  promoter       AmpR promoter: bla
   3494..4354    +  CDS            AmpR: β-lactamase; bla; confers resistance to ampicillin, carbenicillin, and related antibiotics
   4525..5113    +  rep_origin     ori: high-copy-number ColE1/pMB1/pBR322/pUC origin of replication
   5296..5388    +  CDS            lacI (fragment): lac repressor; lacI; The lac repressor binds to the lac operator to inhibit transcription in E. coli. This inhibition can be relieved by adding lactose or isopropyl-β-D-thiogalactopyranoside (IPTG).
   5401..5422    +  protein_bind   CAP binding site: CAP binding activates transcription in the presence of cAMP. E. coli catabolite activator protein
   5437..5467    +  promoter       lac promoter: promoter for the E. coli lac operon
   5475..5491    +  protein_bind   lac operator: The lac repressor binds to the lac operator to inhibit transcription in E. coli. This inhibition can be relieved by adding lactose or isopropyl-β-D-thiogalactopyranoside (IPTG). lac repressor encoded by lacI
   5541..5781    +  promoter       U6 promoter: RNA polymerase III promoter for human U6 snRNA
   5808..5883    +  misc_RNA       gRNA scaffold: guide RNA scaffold for the Streptococcus pyogenes CRISPR/Cas9 system
