>Addgene plasmid #149352 | pCAG-BFP-pA_U6-BbsI (pE058) | addgene full sequence | sequence record 304488 | Addgene NGS Result
CGACATTGATTATTGACTAGTTATTAATAGTAATCAATTACGGGGTCATTAGTTCATAGCCCATATATGG
AGTTCCGCGTTACATAACTTACGGTAAATGGCCCGCCTGGCTGACCGCCCAACGACCCCCGCCCATTGAC
GTCAATAATGACGTATGTTCCCATAGTAACGCCAATAGGGACTTTCCATTGACGTCAATGGGTGGAGTAT
TTACGGTAAACTGCCCACTTGGCAGTACATCAAGTGTATCATATGCCAAGTACGCCCCCTATTGACGTCA
ATGACGGTAAATGGCCCGCCTGGCATTATGCCCAGTACATGACCTTATGGGACTTTCCTACTTGGCAGTA
CATCTACGTATTAGTCATCGCTATTACCATGGTCGAGGTGAGCCCCACGTTCTGCTTCACTCTCCCCATC
TCCCCCCCCTCCCCACCCCCAATTTTGTATTTATTTATTTTTTAATTATTTTGTGCAGCGATGGGGGCGG
GGGGGGGGGGGGGGCGCGCGCCGGGGGGGGGGGGGGGGGGSGGGGGGSGGGGSGGGGCGAGGCGGAGAGG
TGCGGCGGCAGCCAATCAGAGCGGCGCGCTCCGAAAGTTTCCTTTTATGGCGAGGCGGCGGCGGCGGCGG
CCCTATAAAAAGCGAAGCGCGCGGCGGGCGGGAGTCGCTGCGCGCTGCCTTCGCCCCGTGCCCCGCTCCG
CCGCCGCCTCGCGCCGCCCGCCCCGGCTCTGACTGACCGCGTTACTCCCACAGGTGAGCGGGCGGGACGG
CCCTTCTCCTCCGGGCTGTAATTAGCGCTTGGTTTAATGACGGCTTGTTTCTTTTCTGTGGCTGCGTGAA
AGCCTTGAGGGGCTCCGGGAGGGCCCTTTGTGCGGGGGGAGCGGCTCGGGGGGTGCGTGCGTGTGTGTGT
GCGTGGGGAGCGCCGCGTGCGGCTCCGCGCTGCCCGGCGGCTGTGAGCGCTGCGGGCGCGGCGCGGGGCT
TTGTGCGCTCCGCAGTGTGCGCGAGGGGAGCGCGGCCGGGGGCGGTGCCCCGCGGTGCGGGGGGGGCTGC
GAGGGGAACAAAGGCTGCGTGCGGGGTGTGTGCGTGGGGGGGTGAGCAGGGGGTGTGGGCGCGTCGGTCG
GGCTGCAACCCCCCCTGCACCCCCCTCCCCGAGTTGCTGAGCACGGCCCGGCTTCGGGTGCGGGGCTCCG
TACGGGGCGTGGCGCGGGGCTCGCCGTGCCGGGCGGGGGGTGGCGGCAGGTGGGGGTGCCGGGCGGGGCG
GGGCCGCCTCGGGCCGGGGAGGGCTCGGGGGAGGGGCGCGGCGGCCCCCGGAGCGCCGGCGGCTGTCGAG
GCGCGGCGAGCCGCAGCCATTGCCTTTTATGGTAATCGTGCGAGAGGGCGCAGGGACTTCCTTTGTCCCA
AATCTGTGCGGAGCCGAAATCTGGGAGGCGCCGCCGCACCCCCTCTAGCGGGCGCGGGGCGAAGCGGTGC
GGCGCCGGCAGGAAGGAAATGGGCGGGGAGGGCCTTCGTGCGTCGCCGCGCCGCCGTCCCCTTCTCCCTC
TCCAGCCTCGGGGCTGTCCGCGGGGGGACGGCTGCCTTCGGGGGGGACGGGGCAGGGCGGGGTTCGGCTT
CTGGCGTGTGACCGGCGGCTCTAGAGCCTCTGCTAACCATGTTCATGCCTTCTTCTTTTTCCTACAGATC
CTTAATTAAGAGTGCGATCGCGCCACCATGGTGAGCAAGGGCGAGGAGCTGTTCACCGGGGTGGTGCCCA
TCCTGGTCGAGCTGGACGGCGACGTAAACGGCCACAAGTTCAGCGTGAGGGGCGAGGGCGAGGGCGATGC
CACCAACGGCAAGCTGACCCTGAAGTTCATCTGCACCACCGGCAAGCTGCCCGTGCCCTGGCCCACCCTC
GTGACCACCCTGAGCCACGGCGTGCAGTGCTTCGCCCGCTACCCCGACCACATGAAGCAGCACGACTTCT
TCAAGTCCGCCATGCCCGAAGGCTACGTCCAGGAGCGCACCATCTTCTTCAAGGACGACGGCACCTACAA
GACCCGCGCCGAGGTGAAGTTCGAGGGCGACACCCTGGTGAACCGCATCGAGCTGAAGGGCGTCGACTTC
AAGGAGGACGGCAACATCCTGGGGCACAAGCTGGAGTACAACTTCAACAGCCACAACATCTATATCATGG
CCGTCAAGCAGAAGAACGGCATCAAGGTGAACTTCAAGATCCGCCACAACGTGGAGGACGGCAGCGTGCA
GCTCGCCGACCACTACCAGCAGAACACCCCCATCGGCGACGGCCCCGTGCTGCTGCCCGACAGCCACTAC
CTGAGCACCCAGTCCGTGCTGAGCAAAGACCCCAACGAGAAGCGCGATCACATGGTCCTGCTGGAGTTCC
GCACCGCCGCCGGGATCACTCTCGGCATGGACGAGCTGTACAAGTGAGACGCGTAAATGATTGCAGATCC
ACTAGTTCTAGAGCTCGCTGATCAGCCTCGACTGTGCCTTCTAGTTGCCAGCCATCTGTTGTTTGCCCCT
CCCCCGTGCCTTCCTTGACCCTGGAAGGTGCCACTCCCACTGTCCTTTCCTAATAAAATGAGGAAATTGC
ATCGCATTGTCTGAGTAGGTGTCATTCTATTCTGGGGGGTGGGGTGGGGCAGGACAGCAAGGGGGAGGAT
TGGGAAGAGAATAGCAGGCATGCTGGGGATGCGGTGGGCTCTATGGCTTCTGAGGCGGAAAGAACCAGCT
GGGCTCGAGGCTAGAGCGGCCGCCACTGGCCGTCGTTTTACAACGTCGTGACTGGGAAAACCCTGGCGTT
ACCCAACTTAATCGCCTTGCAGCACATCCCCCTTTCGCCAGCTGGCGTAATAGCGAAGAGGCCCGCACCG
ATCGCCCTTCCCAACAGTTGCGCAGCCTGAATGGCGAATGGAAATTGTAAGCGTTAATATTTTGTTAAAA
TTCGCGTTAAATTTTTGTTAAATCAGCTCATTTTTTAACCAATAGGCCGAAATCGGCAAAATCCCTTATA
AATCAAAAGAATAGACCGAGATAGGGT
[37 nt withheld, positions 3038-3074]
AAAGAACGTGGACTCCAACGTCAAAGG
[49 nt withheld, positions 3102-3150]
T
[91 nt withheld, positions 3152-3242]
G
[124 nt withheld, positions 3244-3367]
CAGGTGGCACTTTTCGGGGAAATGTGCGCGGAACCCCTATTTGTTTATTTTTCTAAATACATTCAAATAT
GTATCCGCTCATGAGACAATAACCCTGATAAATGCTTCAATAATATTGAAAAAGGAAGAGTATGAGTATT
CAACATTTCCGTGTCGCCCTTATTCCCTTTTTTGCGGCATTTTGCCTTCCTGTTTTTGCTCACCCAGAAA
CGCTGGTGAAAGTAAAAGATGCTGAAGATCAGTTGGGTGCACGAGTGGGTTACATCGAACTGGATCTCAA
CAGCGGTAAGATCCTTGAGAGTTTTCGCCCCGAAGAACGTTTTCCAATGATGAGCACTTTTAAAGTTCTG
CTATGTGGCGCGGTATTATCCCGTATTGACGCCGGGCAAGAGCAACTCGGTCGCCGCATACACTATTCTC
AGAATGACTTGGTTGAGTACTCACCAGTCACAGAAAAGCATCTTACGGATGGCATGACAGTAAGAGAATT
ATGCAGTGCTGCCATAACCATGAGTGATAACACTGCGGCCAACTTACTTCTGACAACGATCGGAGGACCG
AAGGAGCTAACCGCTTTTTTGCACAACATGGGGGATCATGTAACTCGCCTTGATCGTTGGGAACCGGAGC
TGAATGAAGCCATACCAAACGACGAGCGTGACACCACGATGCCTGTAGCAATGGCAACAACGTTGCGCAA
ACTATTAACTGGCGAACTACTTACTCTAGCTTCCCGGCAACAATTAATAGACTGGATGGAGGCGGATAAA
GTTGCAGGACCACTTCTGCGCTCGGCCCTTCCGGCTGGCTGGTTTATTGCTGATAAATCTGGAGCCGGTG
AGCGTGGGTCTCGCGGTATCATTGCAGCACTGGGGCCAGATGGTAAGCCCTCCCGTATCGTAGTTATCTA
CACGACGGGGAGTCAGGCAACTATGGATGAACGAAATAGACAGATCGCTGAGATAGGTGCCTCACTGATT
AAGCATTGGTAACTGTCAGACCAAGTTTACTCATATATACTTTAGATTGATTTAAAACTTCATTTTTAAT
TTAAAAGGATCTAGGTGAAGATCCTTTTTGATAATCTCATGACCAAAATCCCTTAACGTGAGTTTTCGTT
CCACTGAGCGTCAGACCCCGTAGAAAAGATCAAAGGATCTTCTTGAGATCCTTTTTTTCTGCGCGTAATC
TGCTGCTTGCAAACAAAAAAACCACCGCTACCAGCGGTGGTTTGTTTGCCGGATCAAGAGCTACCAACTC
TTTTTCCGAAGGTAACTGGCTTCAGCAGAGCGCAGATACCAAATACTGTTCTTCTAGTGTAGCCGTAGTT
AGGCCACCACTTCAAGAACTCTGTAGCACCGCCTACATACCTCGCTCTGCTAATCCTGTTACCAGTGGCT
GCTGCCAGTGGCGATAAGTCGTGTCTTACCGGGTTGGACTCAAGACGATAGTTACCGGATAAGGCGCAGC
GGTCGGGCTGAACGGGGGGTTCGTGCACACAGCCCAGCTTGGAGCGAACGACCTACACCGAACTGAGATA
CCTACAGCGTGAGCTATGAGAAAGCGCCACGCTTCCCGAAGGGAGAAAGGCGGACAGGTATCCGGTAAGC
GGCAGGGTCGGAACAGGAGAGCGCACGAGGGAGCTTCCAGGGGGAAACGCCTGGTATCTTTATAGTCCTG
TCGGGTTTCGCCACCTCTGACTTGAGCGTCGATTTTTGTGATGCTCGTCAGGGGGGCGGAGCCTATGGAA
AAACGCCAGCAACGCGGCCTTTTTACGGTTCCTGGCCTTTTGCTGGCCTTTTGCTCACATGTTCTTTCCT
GCGTTATCCCCTGATTCTGTGGATAACCGTATTACCGCCTTTGAGTGAGCTGATACCGCTCGCCGCAGCC
GAACGACCGAGCGCAGCGAGTCAGTGAGCGAGGAAGCGGAAGAGCGCCCAATACGCAAACCGCCTCTCCC
CGCGCGTTGGCCGATTCATTAATGCAGCTGGCACGACAGGTTTCCCGACTGGAAAGCGGGCAGTGAGCGC
AACGCAATTAATGTGAGTTAGCTCACTCATTAGGCACCCCAGGCTTTACACTTTATGCTTCCGGCTCGTA
TGTTGTGTGGAATTGTGAGCGGATAACAATTTCACACAGGAAACAGCTATGACCATGAGGCGCGCCCCCC
CTTCACCGAGGGCCTATTTCCCATGATTCCTTCATATTTGCATATACGATACAAGGCTGTTAGAGAGATA
ATTGGAATTAATTTGACTGTAAACACAAAGATATTAGTACAAAATACGTGACGTAGAAAGTAATAATTTC
TTGGGTAGTTTGCAGTTTTAAAATTATGTTTTAAAATGGACTATCATATGCTTACCGTAACTTGAAAGTA
TTTCGATTTCTTGGCTTTATATATCTTGTGGAAAGGACGAAACACCGGGTCTTCGAGAAGACCTGTTTTA
GAGCTAGAAATAGCAAGTTAAAATAAGGCTAGTCCGTTATCAACTTGAAAAAGTGGCACCGAGTCGGTGC
TTTTTTTGATCCAAGGGTGGGGCGCGCCGGATT
Features (pLannotate 1.2.2; 18 found; start..end, strand, type, name):
      2..381     +  enhancer       CMV enhancer: human cytomegalovirus immediate early enhancer
    383..660     +  promoter       chicken β-actin promoter: No description available
    661..1677    +  intron         chimeric intron: chimera between introns from chicken β-actin and rabbit β-globin
   1708..2424    +  CDS            EBFP2: EBFP2 is a basic (constitutively fluorescent) blue fluorescent protein published in 2007, derived from Aequorea victoria. It is reported to be a rapidly-maturing monomer with moderate acid sensitivity.
   2446..2464    -  misc_feature   MCS (fragment): pBluescript multiple cloning site
   2482..2593    +  polyA_signal   bGH poly(A) signal: bovine growth hormone polyadenylation signal
   2710..2731    +  promoter       SV40 promoter (fragment): SV40 enhancer and early promoter
   2754..2908    +  CDS            lacZα (fragment): LacZα fragment of β-galactosidase; lacZ fragment
   2939..3367    -  rep_origin     f1 ori (sequence partly withheld): f1 bacteriophage origin of replication; arrow indicates direction of (+) strand synthesis
   3394..3498    +  promoter       AmpR promoter: bla
   3499..4359    +  CDS            AmpR: β-lactamase; bla; confers resistance to ampicillin, carbenicillin, and related antibiotics
   4530..5118    +  rep_origin     ori: high-copy-number ColE1/pMB1/pBR322/pUC origin of replication
   5301..5393    +  CDS            lacI (fragment): lac repressor; lacI; The lac repressor binds to the lac operator to inhibit transcription in E. coli. This inhibition can be relieved by adding lactose or isopropyl-β-D-thiogalactopyranoside (IPTG).
   5406..5427    +  protein_bind   CAP binding site: CAP binding activates transcription in the presence of cAMP. E. coli catabolite activator protein
   5442..5472    +  promoter       lac promoter: promoter for the E. coli lac operon
   5480..5496    +  protein_bind   lac operator: The lac repressor binds to the lac operator to inhibit transcription in E. coli. This inhibition can be relieved by adding lactose or isopropyl-β-D-thiogalactopyranoside (IPTG). lac repressor encoded by lacI
   5545..5785    +  promoter       U6 promoter: RNA polymerase III promoter for human U6 snRNA
   5812..5887    +  misc_RNA       gRNA scaffold: guide RNA scaffold for the Streptococcus pyogenes CRISPR/Cas9 system
