[The description below was written by a language model from this plasmid's Addgene catalogue record and pLannotate feature annotations shown in this document.]
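Description:
pCAG-BFP-pA_U6-BbsI (pE058) is a mammalian expression plasmid of about 5.9 kb built on a pUC19-type backbone. It is propagated in E. coli at high copy from the ColE1/pUC origin and selected with ampicillin through the β-lactamase (AmpR) gene and its own promoter. The backbone also carries an f1 phage origin and remnants of the lac region (lacZα and lacI fragments, CAP binding site, lac promoter and operator), which are cloning-vector leftovers rather than functional parts of the payload. There is no mammalian selection marker annotated, so the plasmid appears suited to transient transfection.

The construct contains two independent expression units. The first is a CAG cassette, made up of the CMV immediate-early enhancer, the chicken β-actin promoter and a chimeric β-actin/β-globin intron, which gives strong constitutive Pol II expression of a blue fluorescent protein. The sequence annotation identifies this protein as EBFP2, a monomeric Aequorea-derived variant, and the transcript is terminated by the bovine growth hormone polyadenylation signal. The BFP insert is flanked by retained PacI and MluI sites. The second unit is a human U6 Pol III promoter followed by the Streptococcus pyogenes Cas9 guide RNA scaffold. The short gap between them, together with the "BbsI" in the name, suggests a BbsI cloning site for inserting spacer oligonucleotides, although that site is not annotated as a feature. No Cas9 gene is present, so the nuclease would have to be supplied separately.

The catalogue describes the purpose simply as BFP expression, and the associated work concerns CRISPR nuclease-based sequence replacement in human cells. The design fits use as an sgRNA vector whose blue fluorescence marks transfected cells. The depositor and sequencing-derived records differ by only a few bases, within the intron region, and carry identical feature sets.
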