Addgene plasmid #149352: pCAG-BFP-pA_U6-BbsI (pE058)
Purpose: Mammalian expression vector for BFP
Depositing lab: Ralf Kuehn. Depositing organization: Max-Delbrueck-Centrum fuer Molekulare Medizin (MDC). Publication: A homology independent sequence replacement strategy in human cells using a CRISPR nuclease. Danner E, Lebedin M, de la Rosa K, Kuhn R. Open Biol. 2021 Jan;11(1):200283. doi: 10.1098/rsob.200283. Epub 2021 Jan 27. PubMed 33499763.
Backbone
  Vector backbone: puc19
  Backbone size w/o insert (bp): 2218
  Total vector size (bp): 5916
  Vector type: Mammalian Expression
Growth in bacteria
  Bacterial resistance: Ampicillin, 100 μg/mL
  Growth temperature: 37°C
  Growth strain: DH5alpha
  Copy number: High Copy
Gene/Insert
  Gene/Insert name: BFP
  Insert size (bp): 720
  Promoter: CAG
  Cloning method: Restriction Enzyme; 5′ cloning site PacI (not destroyed); 3′ cloning site MluI (not destroyed)
  Sequencing primers: 5′ M13 for; 3′ M13 rev
Terms and licenses: Academic/Nonprofit Terms; Industry Terms: Not Available to Industry
How to cite: pCAG-BFP-pA_U6-BbsI (pE058) was a gift from Ralf Kuehn (Addgene plasmid # 149352 ; http://n2t.net/addgene:149352 ; RRID:Addgene_149352)
